>Addgene plasmid #248121 | pFUW-SNAP25B-WT | addgene full sequence | sequence record 493394 | Addgene NGS Result
TCGACGGATCGGGAGATCTCCCGATCCCCTATGGTGCACTCTCAGTACAATCTGCTCTGATGCCGCATAG
TTAAGCCAGTATCTGCTCCCTGCTTGTGTGTTGGAGGTCGCTGAGTAGTGCGCGAGCAAAATTTAAGCTA
CAACAAGGCAAGGCTTGACCGACAATTGCATGAAGAATCTGCTTAGGGTTAGGCGTTTTGCGCTGCTTCG
CGATGTACGGGCCAGATATACGCGTTGACATTGATTATTGACTAGTTATTAATAGTAATCAATTACGGGG
TCATTAGTTCATAGCCCATATATGGAGTTCCGCGTTACATAACTTACGGTAAATGGCCCGCCTGGCTGAC
CGCCCAACGACCCCCGCCCATTGACGTCAATAATGACGTATGTTCCCATAGTAACGCCAATAGGGACTTT
CCATTGACGTCAATGGGTGGAGTATTTACGGTAAACTGCCCACTTGGCAGTACATCAAGTGTATCATATG
CCAAGTACGCCCCCTATTGACGTCAATGACGGTAAATGGCCCGCCTGGCATTATGCCCAGTACATGACCT
TATGGGACTTTCCTACTTGGCAGTACATCTACGTATTAGTCATCGCTATTACCATGGTGATGCGGTTTTG
GCAGTACATCAATGGGCGTGGATAGCGGTTTGACTCACGGGGATTTCCAAGTCTCCACCCCATTGACGTC
AATGGGAGTTTGTTTTGGCACCAAAATCAACGGGACTTTCCAAAATGTCGTAACAACTCCGCCCCATTGA
CGCAAATGGGCGGTAGGCGTGTACGGTGGGAGGTCTATATAAGCAGCGCGTTTTGCCTGTACTGGGTCTC
TCTGGTTAGACCAGATCTGAGCCTGGGAGCTCTCTGGCTAACTAGGGAACCCACTGCTTAAGCCTCAATA
AAGCTTGCCTTGAGTGCTTCAAGTAGTGTGTGCCCGTCTGTTGTGTGACTCTGGTAACTAGAGATCCCTC
AGACCCTTTTAGTCAGTGTGGAAAATCTCTAGCAGTGGCGCCCGAACAGGGACTTGAAAGCGAAAGGGAA
ACCAGAGGAGCTCTCTCGACGCAGGACTCGGCTTGCTGAAGCGCGCACGGCAAGAGGCGAGGGGCGGCGA
CTGGTGAGTACGCCAAAAATTTTGACTAGCGGAGGCTAGAAGGAGAGAGATGGGTGCGAGAGCGTCAGTA
TTAAGCGGGGGAGAATTAGATCGCGATGGGAAAAAATTCGGTTAAGGCCAGGGGGAAAGAAAAAATATAA
ATTAAAACATATAGTATGGGCAAGCAGGGAGCTAGAACGATTCGCAGTTAATCCTGGCCTGTTAGAAACA
TCAGAAGGCTGTAGACAAATACTGGGACAGCTACAACCATCCCTTCAGACAGGATCAGAAGAACTTAGAT
CATTATATAATACAGTAGCAACCCTCTATTGTGTGCATCAAAGGATAGAGATAAAAGACACCAAGGAAGC
TTTAGACAAGATAGAGGAAGAGCAAAACAAAAGTAAGACCACCGCACAGCAAGCGGCCGCTGATCTTCAG
ACCTGGAGGAGGAGATATGAGGGACAATTGGAGAAGTGAATTATATAAATATAAAGTAGTAAAAATTGAA
CCATTAGGAGTAGCACCCACCAAGGCAAAGAGAAGAGTGGTGCAGAGAGAAAAAAGAGCAGTGGGAATAG
GAGCTTTGTTCCTTGGGTTCTTGGGAGCAGCAGGAAGCACTATGGGCGCAGCGTCAATGACGCTGACGGT
ACAGGCCAGACAATTATTGTCTGGTATAGTGCAGCAGCAGAACAATTTGCTGAGGGCTATTGAGGCGCAA
CAGCATCTGTTGCAACTCACAGTCTGGGGCATCAAGCAGCTCCAGGCAAGAATCCTGGCTGTGGAAAGAT
ACCTAAAGGATCAACAGCTCCTGGGGATTTGGGGTTGCTCTGGAAAACTCATTTGCACCACTGCTGTGCC
TTGGAATGCTAGTTGGAGTAATAAATCTCTGGAACAGATTTGGAATCACACGACCTGGATGGAGTGGGAC
AGAGAAATTAACAATTACACAAGCTTAATACACTCCTTAATTGAAGAATCGCAAAACCAGCAAGAAAAGA
ATGAACAAGAATTATTGGAATTAGATAAATGGGCAAGTTTGTGGAATTGGTTTAACATAACAAATTGGCT
GTGGTATATAAAATTATTCATAATGATAGTAGGAGGCTTGGTAGGTTTAAGAATAGTTTTTGCTGTACTT
TCTATAGTGAATAGAGTTAGGCAGGGATATTCACCATTATCGTTTCAGACCCACCTCCCAACCCCGAGGG
GACCCGACAGGCCCGAAGGAATAGAAGAAGAAGGTGGAGAGAGAGACAGAGACAGATCCATTCGATTAGT
GAACGGATCGGCACTGCGTGCGCCAATTCTGCAGACAAATGGCAGTATTCATCCACAATTTTAAAAGAAA
AGGGGGGATTGGGGGGTACAGTGCAGGGGAAAGAATAGTAGACATAATAGCAACAGACATACAAACTAAA
GAATTACAAAAACAAATTACAAAAATTCAAAATTTTCGGGTTTATTACAGGGACAGCAGAGATCCAGTTT
GGTTAATTAACCCGTGTCGGCTCCAGATCTGGCCTCCGCGCCGGGTTTTGGCGCCTCCCGCGGGCGCCCC
CCTCCTCACGGCGAGCGCTGCCACGTCAGACGAAGGGCGCAGCGAGCGTCCTGATCCTTCCGCCCGGACG
CTCAGGACAGCGGCCCGCTGCTCATAAGACTCGGCCTTAGAACCCCAGTATCAGCAGAAGGACATTTTAG
GACGGGACTTGGGTGACTCTAGGGCACTGGTTTTCTTTCCAGAGAGCGGAACAGGCGAGGAAAAGTAGTC
CCTTCTCGGCGATTCTGCGGAGGGATCTCCGTGGGGCGGTGAACGCCGATGATTATATAAGGACGCGCCG
GGTGTGGCACAGCTAGTTCCGTCGCAGCCGGGATTTGGGTCGCGGTTCTTGTTTGTGGATCGCTGTGATC
GTCACTTGGTGAGTAGCGGGCTGCTGGGCTGGCCGGGGCTTTCGTGGCCGCCGGGCCGCTCGGTGGGACG
GAAGCGTGTGGAGAGACCGCCAAGGGCTGTAGTCTGGGTCCGCGAGCAAGGTTGCCCTGAACTGGGGGTT
GGGGGGAGCGCAGCAAAATGGCGGCTGTTCCCGAGTCTTGAATGGAAGACGCTTGTGAGGCGGGCTGTGA
GGTCGTTGAAACAAGGTGGGGGGCATGGTGGGCGGCAAGAACCCAAGGTCTTGAGGCCTTCGCTAATGCG
GGAAAGCTCTTATTCGGGTGAGATGGGCTGGGGCACCATCTGGGGACCCTGACGTGAAGTTTGTCACTGA
CTGGAGAACTCGGTTTGTCGTCTGTTGCGGGGGCGGCAGTTATGGCGGTGCCGTTGGGCAGTGCACCCGT
ACCTTTGGGAGCGCGCGCCCTCGTCGTGTCGTGACGTCACCCGTTCTGTTGGCTTATAATGCAGGGTGGG
GCCACCTGCCGGTAGGTGTGCGGTAGGCTTTTCTCCGTCGCAGGACGCAGGGTTCGGGCCTAGGGTAGGC
TCTCCTGAATCGACAGGCGCCGGACCTCTGGTGAGGGGAGGGATAAGTGAGGCGTCAGTTTCTTTGGTCG
GTTTTATGTACCTATCTTCTTAAGTAGCTGAAGCTCCGGTTTTGAACTATGCGCTCGGGGTTGGCGAGTG
TGTTTTGTGAAGTTTTTTAGGCACCTTTTGAAATGTAATCATTTGGGTCAATATGTAATTTTCAGTGTTA
GACTAGTAAATTGTCCGCTAAATTCTGGCCGTTTTTGGCTTTTTTGTTAGACGAAGCTTGGGCTGCAGGT
CGACTCTAGAGGATCGAATTCATGGCCGAGGACGCAGACATGCGCAATGAGCTGGAGGAGATGCAGCGAA
GGGCTGACCAGTTGGCTGATGAGTCGCTGGAAAGCACCCGTCGTATGCTGCAACTGGTTGAAGAGAGTAA
AGATGCTGGTATCAGGACTTTGGTTATGTTGGATGAACAAGGAGAACAACTGGAACGCATTGAGGAAGGG
ATGGACCAAATCAATAAGGACATGAAAGAAGCAGAAAAGAATTTGACGGACCTAGGAAAATTCTGCGGGC
TTTGTGTGTGTCCCTGTAACAAGCTTAAATCAAGTGATGCTTACAAAAAAGCCTGGGGCAATAATCAGGA
CGGAGTGGTGGCCAGCCAGCCTGCTCGTGTAGTGGACGAACGGGAGCAGATGGCCATCAGTGGCGGCTTC
ATCCGCAGGGTAACAAATGATGCCCGAGAAAATGAAATGGATGAAAACCTAGAGCAGGTGAGCGGCATCA
TCGGGAACCTCCGTCACATGGCCCTGGATATGGGCAATGAGATCGATACACAGAATCGCCAGATCGACAG
GATCATGGAGAAGGCTGATTCCAACAAAACCAGAATTGATGAGGCCAACCAACGTGCAACAAAGATGCTG
GGAAGTGGTTAAGGATCCGTTAACAATTCGATATCAAGCTTATCGATAATCAACCTCTGGATTACAAAAT
TTGTGAAAGATTGACTGGTATTCTTAACTATGTTGCTCCTTTTACGCTATGTGGATACGCTGCTTTAATG
CCTTTGTATCATGCTATTGCTTCCCGTATGGCTTTCATTTTCTCCTCCTTGTATAAATCCTGGTTGCTGT
CTCTTTATGAGGAGTTGTGGCCCGTTGTCAGGCAACGTGGCGTGGTGTGCACTGTGTTTGCTGACGCAAC
CCCCACTGGTTGGGGCATTGCCACCACCTGTCAGCTCCTTTCCGGGACTTTCGCTTTCCCCCTCCCTATT
GCCACGGCGGAACTCATCGCCGCCTGCCTTGCCCGCTGCTGGACAGGGGCTCGGCTGTTGGGCACTGACA
ATTCCGTGGTGTTGTCGGGGAAATCATCGTCCTTTCCTTGGCTGCTCGCCTGTGTTGCCACCTGGATTCT
GCGCGGGACGTCCTTCTGCTACGTCCCTTCGGCCCTCAATCCAGCGGACCTTCCTTCCCGCGGCCTGCTG
CCGGCTCTGCGGCCTCTTCCGCGTCTTCGCCTTCGCCCTCAGACGAGTCGGATCTCCCTTTGGGCCGCCT
CCCCGCATCGATACCGTCGACCTCGAGACCTAGAAAAACATGGAGCAATCACAAGTAGCAATACAGCAGC
TACCAATGCTGATTGTGCCTGGCTAGAAGCACAAGAGGAGGAGGAGGTGGGTTTTCCAGTCACACCTCAG
GTACCTTTAAGACCAATGACTTACAAGGCAGCTGTAGATCTTAGCCACTTTTTAAAAGAAAAGGGGGGAC
TGGAAGGGCTAATTCACTCCCAACGAAGACAAGATATCCTTGATCTGTGGATCTACCACACACAAGGCTA
CTTCCCTGATTGGCAGAACTACACACCAGGGCCAGGGATCAGATATCCACTGACCTTTGGATGGTGCTAC
AAGCTAGTACCAGTTGAGCAAGAGAAGGTAGAAGAAGCCAATGAAGGAGAGAACACCCGCTTGTTACACC
CTGTGAGCCTGCATGGGATGGATGACCCGGAGAGAGAAGTATTAGAGTGGAGGTTTGACAGCCGCCTAGC
ATTTCATCACATGGCCCGAGAGCTGCATCCGGACTGTACTGGGTCTCTCTGGTTAGACCAGATCTGAGCC
TGGGAGCTCTCTGGCTAACTAGGGAACCCACTGCTTAAGCCTCAATAAAGCTTGCCTTGAGTGCTTCAAG
TAGTGTGTGCCCGTCTGTTGTGTGACTCTGGTAACTAGAGATCCCTCAGACCCTTTTAGTCAGTGTGGAA
AATCTCTAGCAGGGCCCGTTTAAACCCGCTGATCAGCCTCGACTGTGCCTTCTAGTTGCCAGCCATCTGT
TGTTTGCCCCTCCCCCGTGCCTTCCTTGACCCTGGAAGGTGCCACTCCCACTGTCCTTTCCTAATAAAAT
GAGGAAATTGCATCGCATTGTCTGAGTAGGTGTCATTCTATTCTGGGGGGTGGGGTGGGGCAGGACAGCA
AGGGGGAGGATTGGGAAGACAATAGCAGGCATGCTGGGGATGCGGTGGGCTCTATGGCTTCTGAGGCGGA
AAGAACCAGCTGGGGCTCTAGGGGGTATCCCC
[124 nt withheld, positions 6123-6246]
C
[91 nt withheld, positions 6248-6338]
A
[49 nt withheld, positions 6340-6388]
CCTTTGACGTTGGAGTCCACGTTCTTT
[37 nt withheld, positions 6416-6452]
ACCCTATCTCGGTCTATTCTTTTGATTTATAAGGGATTTTGCCGATTTCGGCCTATTGGTTAAAAAATGA
GCTGATTTAACAAAAATTTAACGCGAATTAATTCTGTGGAATGTGTGTCAGTTAGGGTGTGGAAAGTCCC
CAGGCTCCCCAGCAGGCAGAAGTATGCAAAGCATGCATCTCAATTAGTCAGCAACCAGGTGTGGAAAGTC
CCCAGGCTCCCCAGCAGGCAGAAGTATGCAAAGCATGCATCTCAATTAGTCAGCAACCATAGTCCCGCCC
CTAACTCCGCCCATCCCGCCCCTAACTCCGCCCAGTTCCGCCCATTCTCCGCCCCATGGCTGACTAATTT
TTTTTATTTATGCAGAGGCCGAGGCCGCCTCTGCCTCTGAGCTATTCCAGAAGTAGTGAGGAGGCTTTTT
TGGAGGCCTAGGCTTTTGCAAAAAGCTCCCGGGAGCTTGTATATCCATTTTCGGATCTGATCAGCACGTG
TTGACAATTAATCATCGGCATAGTATATCGGCATAGTATAATACGACAAGGTGAGGAACTAAACCATGGC
CAAGTTGACCAGTGCCGTTCCGGTGCTCACCGCGCGCGACGTCGCCGGAGCGGTCGAGTTCTGGACCGAC
CGGCTCGGGTTCTCCCGGGACTTCGTGGAGGACGACTTCGCCGGTGTGGTCCGGGACGACGTGACCCTGT
TCATCAGCGCGGTCCAGGACCAGGTGGTGCCGGACAACACCCTGGCCTGGGTGTGGGTGCGCGGCCTGGA
CGAGCTGTACGCCGAGTGGTCGGAGGTCGTGTCCACGAACTTCCGGGACGCCTCCGGGCCGGCCATGACC
GAGATCGGCGAGCAGCCGTGGGGGCGGGAGTTCGCCCTGCGCGACCCGGCCGGCAACTGCGTGCACTTCG
TGGCCGAGGAGCAGGACTGACACGTGCTACGAGATTTCGATTCCACCGCCGCCTTCTATGAAAGGTTGGG
CTTCGGAATCGTTTTCCGGGACGCCGGCTGGATGATCCTCCAGCGCGGGGATCTCATGCTGGAGTTCTTC
GCCCACCCCAACTTGTTTATTGCAGCTTATAATGGTTACAAATAAAGCAATAGCATCACAAATTTCACAA
ATAAAGCATTTTTTTCACTGCATTCTAGTTGTGGTTTGTCCAAACTCATCAATGTATCTTATCATGTCTG
TATACCGTCGACCTCTAGCTAGAGCTTGGCGTAATCATGGTCATAGCTGTTTCCTGTGTGAAATTGTTAT
CCGCTCACAATTCCACACAACATACGAGCCGGAAGCATAAAGTGTAAAGCCTGGGGTGCCTAATGAGTGA
GCTAACTCACATTAATTGCGTTGCGCTCACTGCCCGCTTTCCAGTCGGGAAACCTGTCGTGCCAGCTGCA
TTAATGAATCGGCCAACGCGCGGGGAGAGGCGGTTTGCGTATTGGGCGCTCTTCCGCTTCCTCGCTCACT
GACTCGCTGCGCTCGGTCGTTCGGCTGCGGCGAGCGGTATCAGCTCACTCAAAGGCGGTAATACGGTTAT
CCACAGAATCAGGGGATAACGCAGGAAAGAACATGTGAGCAAAAGGCCAGCAAAAGGCCAGGAACCGTAA
AAAGGCCGCGTTGCTGGCGTTTTTCCATAGGCTCCGCCCCCCTGACGAGCATCACAAAAATCGACGCTCA
AGTCAGAGGTGGCGAAACCCGACAGGACTATAAAGATACCAGGCGTTTCCCCCTGGAAGCTCCCTCGTGC
GCTCTCCTGTTCCGACCCTGCCGCTTACCGGATACCTGTCCGCCTTTCTCCCTTCGGGAAGCGTGGCGCT
TTCTCATAGCTCACGCTGTAGGTATCTCAGTTCGGTGTAGGTCGTTCGCTCCAAGCTGGGCTGTGTGCAC
GAACCCCCCGTTCAGCCCGACCGCTGCGCCTTATCCGGTAACTATCGTCTTGAGTCCAACCCGGTAAGAC
ACGACTTATCGCCACTGGCAGCAGCCACTGGTAACAGGATTAGCAGAGCGAGGTATGTAGGCGGTGCTAC
AGAGTTCTTGAAGTGGTGGCCTAACTACGGCTACACTAGAAGAACAGTATTTGGTATCTGCGCTCTGCTG
AAGCCAGTTACCTTCGGAAAAAGAGTTGGTAGCTCTTGATCCGGCAAACAAACCACCGCTGGTAGCGGTG
GTTTTTTTGTTTGCAAGCAGCAGATTACGCGCAGAAAAAAAGGATCTCAAGAAGATCCTTTGATCTTTTC
TACGGGGTCTGACGCTCAGTGGAACGAAAACTCACGTTAAGGGATTTTGGTCATGAGATTATCAAAAAGG
ATCTTCACCTAGATCCTTTTAAATTAAAAATGAAGTTTTAAATCAATCTAAAGTATATATGAGTAAACTT
GGTCTGACAGTTACCAATGCTTAATCAGTGAGGCACCTATCTCAGCGATCTGTCTATTTCGTTCATCCAT
AGTTGCCTGACTCCCCGTCGTGTAGATAACTACGATACGGGAGGGCTTACCATCTGGCCCCAGTGCTGCA
ATGATACCGCGAGACCCACGCTCACCGGCTCCAGATTTATCAGCAATAAACCAGCCAGCCGGAAGGGCCG
AGCGCAGAAGTGGTCCTGCAACTTTATCCGCCTCCATCCAGTCTATTAATTGTTGCCGGGAAGCTAGAGT
AAGTAGTTCGCCAGTTAATAGTTTGCGCAACGTTGTTGCCATTGCTACAGGCATCGTGGTGTCACGCTCG
TCGTTTGGTATGGCTTCATTCAGCTCCGGTTCCCAACGATCAAGGCGAGTTACATGATCCCCCATGTTGT
GCAAAAAAGCGGTTAGCTCCTTCGGTCCTCCGATCGTTGTCAGAAGTAAGTTGGCCGCAGTGTTATCACT
CATGGTTATGGCAGCACTGCATAATTCTCTTACTGTCATGCCATCCGTAAGATGCTTTTCTGTGACTGGT
GAGTACTCAACCAAGTCATTCTGAGAATAGTGTATGCGGCGACCGAGTTGCTCTTGCCCGGCGTCAATAC
GGGATAATACCGCGCCACATAGCAGAACTTTAAAAGTGCTCATCATTGGAAAACGTTCTTCGGGGCGAAA
ACTCTCAAGGATCTTACCGCTGTTGAGATCCAGTTCGATGTAACCCACTCGTGCACCCAACTGATCTTCA
GCATCTTTTACTTTCACCAGCGTTTCTGGGTGAGCAAAAACAGGAAGGCAAAATGCCGCAAAAAAGGGAA
TAAGGGCGACACGGAAATGTTGAATACTCATACTCTTCCTTTTTCAATATTATTGAAGCATTTATCAGGG
TTATTGTCTCATGAGCGGATACATATTTGAATGTATTTAGAAAAATAAACAAATAGGGGTTCCGCGCACA
TTTCCCCGAAAAGTGCCACCTGACG
Features (pLannotate 1.2.2; 31 found; start..end, strand, type, name):
     30..82      -  misc_feature   bom (fragment): basis of mobility region from pBR322
    237..616     +  enhancer       CMV enhancer: human cytomegalovirus immediate early enhancer
    617..816     +  promoter       CMV promoter: human cytomegalovirus (CMV) immediate early promoter
    834..1014    +  LTR            5' LTR (truncated): truncated 5' long terminal repeat (LTR) from HIV-1
   1061..1186    +  misc_feature   HIV-1 Ψ: packaging signal of human immunodeficiency virus type 1
   1170..1533    +  CDS            HIV-1 gag (fragment): gag protein from human immunodeficiency virus 1; gag
   1679..1912    +  misc_feature   RRE: The Rev response element (RRE) of HIV-1 allows for Rev-dependent mRNA export from the nucleus to the cytoplasm.
   2289..2389    +  CDS            Rev (fragment): human immunodeficiency virus 1 (HIV-1) Rev protein; rev; enhances nuclear export of unspliced and incompletely spliced viral mRNAs
   2439..2556    +  misc_feature   cPPT/CTS: central polypurine tract and central termination sequence of HIV-1
   2621..3832    +  promoter       UbC promoter: human ubiquitin C promoter
   3843..3865    -  misc_feature   MCS (fragment): pUC18/19 multiple cloning site
   3872..4489    +  CDS            SNAP25: SNP25_BOVIN - Experimental evidence at protein level: Swiss-Prot protein existence level 1. t-SNARE involved in the molecular regulation of neurotransmitter release. May play an important role in the synaptic function of specific neuronal systems. Associates with proteins involved in vesicle docking and membrane fusion. Regulates plasma membrane recycling through its interaction with CENPF. Modulates the gating characteristics of the delayed rectifier voltage-dependent potassium channel KCNB1 in pancreatic beta cells (By similarity). From Bos taurus (Bovine).
   4505..4528    +  misc_feature   MCS (fragment): pBluescript multiple cloning site
   4528..5116    +  misc_feature   WPRE: woodchuck hepatitis virus posttranscriptional regulatory element
   5053..5634    +  CDS            nef (fragment): NEF_HV1H2 - Experimental evidence at protein level: Swiss-Prot protein existence level 1. Extracellular Nef protein targets CD4(+) T-lymphocytes for apoptosis by interacting with CXCR4 surface receptors. From Human immunodeficiency virus type 1 group M subtype B (isolate HXB2) (HIV-1).
   5641..5821    +  LTR            5' LTR (truncated): truncated 5' long terminal repeat (LTR) from HIV-1
   5853..6077    +  polyA_signal   bGH poly(A) signal: bovine growth hormone polyadenylation signal
   6081..6102    +  promoter       SV40 promoter (fragment): SV40 enhancer and early promoter
   6123..6551    +  rep_origin     f1 ori (sequence partly withheld): f1 bacteriophage origin of replication; arrow indicates direction of (+) strand synthesis
   6565..6894    +  promoter       SV40 promoter: SV40 enhancer and early promoter
   6942..6989    +  promoter       EM7 promoter: synthetic bacterial promoter&nbsp
   7008..7382    +  CDS            BleoR: antibiotic-binding protein; Sh ble from Streptoalloteichus hindustanus; confers resistance to bleomycin, phleomycin, and Zeocin™
   7392..7517    +  CDS            ble (fragment): BLE_KLEPN - Experimental evidence at protein level: Swiss-Prot protein existence level 1. Binding protein with a strong affinity to the bleomycin family of antibiotics. Binds to CL990; an antimitotic-antibiotic compound. From Klebsiella pneumoniae.
   7512..7633    +  polyA_signal   SV40 poly(A) signal: SV40 polyadenylation signal
   7706..7722    -  protein_bind   lac operator: The lac repressor binds to the lac operator to inhibit transcription in E. coli. This inhibition can be relieved by adding lactose or isopropyl-β-D-thiogalactopyranoside (IPTG). lac repressor encoded by lacI
   7730..7760    -  promoter       lac promoter: promoter for the E. coli lac operon
   7775..7796    -  protein_bind   CAP binding site: CAP binding activates transcription in the presence of cAMP. E. coli catabolite activator protein
   7809..7901    -  CDS            lacI (fragment): lac repressor; lacI; The lac repressor binds to the lac operator to inhibit transcription in E. coli. This inhibition can be relieved by adding lactose or isopropyl-β-D-thiogalactopyranoside (IPTG).
   8084..8672    -  rep_origin     ori: high-copy-number ColE1/pMB1/pBR322/pUC origin of replication
   8843..9703    -  CDS            AmpR: β-lactamase; bla; confers resistance to ampicillin, carbenicillin, and related antibiotics
   9704..9808    -  promoter       AmpR promoter: bla
