[The description below was written by a language model from this plasmid's Addgene catalogue record and pLannotate feature annotations shown in this document.]
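Description:
pFUW-SNAP25B-WT is an HIV-1-based lentiviral transfer plasmid built on the pFUW backbone for expressing wild-type human SNAP25B, the "b" isoform of the t-SNARE synaptosomal-associated protein SNAP-25, in mammalian cells. It is propagated in E. coli as a high-copy plasmid through a ColE1/pUC-type origin with ampicillin selection (AmpR). The backbone also carries an f1 origin and an SV40/EM7-driven bleomycin/Zeocin resistance cassette with an SV40 poly(A) signal. This cassette lies outside the LTR-flanked region, so it would not be packaged into virus.

The viral portion begins with a CMV enhancer/promoter fused to a truncated 5' LTR, which drives production of the genomic RNA in packaging cells. It is followed by the Ψ packaging signal with a gag fragment, the Rev response element for Rev-dependent nuclear export, and the cPPT/CTS. Downstream, the human ubiquitin C promoter drives the SNAP25 coding sequence, which was cloned between retained EcoRI and BamHI sites. A WPRE follows to enhance transcript expression, then a truncated 3' LTR and a bGH poly(A) signal. The depositor notes a silent change at codon 3 (glutamate, GAA for GAG). The annotation tool matched the ORF to the bovine Swiss-Prot entry, but the catalogue lists the insert as human. The annotated ORF spans about 620 bp, shorter than the listed insert size, and the sequenced plasmid is somewhat smaller than backbone plus insert would suggest.

No tag or fluorescent reporter is annotated. The associated publication concerns aberrant spontaneous neurotransmission in SNAP25-associated encephalopathies. This suggests the plasmid acts as the wild-type reference for such work, though the record does not describe any variant constructs.
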