Addgene plasmid #248121: pFUW-SNAP25B-WT
Purpose: Mammalian expression lentiviral vector encoding the wild-type Synaptosomal-Associated Protein (SNAP-25)
Depositing lab: Ege Kavalali. Depositing organization: Vanderbilt University. Publication: Role of Aberrant Spontaneous Neurotransmission in SNAP25-Associated Encephalopathies. Alten B, Zhou Q, Shin OH, Esquivies L, Lin PY, White KI, Sun R, Chung WK, Monteggia LM, Brunger AT, Kavalali ET. Neuron. 2021 Jan 6;109(1):59-72.e5. doi: 10.1016/j.neuron.2020.10.012. Epub 2020 Nov 3. PubMed 33147442.
Backbone
  Vector backbone: pFUW
  Backbone size w/o insert (bp): 9124
  Vector type: Mammalian Expression
Growth in bacteria
  Bacterial resistance: Ampicillin, 100 μg/mL
  Growth temperature: 37°C
  Growth strain: DH5alpha
  Copy number: High Copy
Gene/Insert
  Gene/Insert name: SNAP25B
  Species: H. sapiens (human)
  Insert size (bp): 1178
  Entrez Gene: SNAP25 (a.k.a. CMS18, RIC-4, RIC4, SEC9, SNAP, SNAP-25, SUP, bA416N4.2, dJ1068F16.2)
  Promoter: Ubiquitin
  Cloning method: Restriction Enzyme; 5′ cloning site EcoRI (not destroyed); 3′ cloning site BamHI (not destroyed)
  Sequencing primers: 5′ ttgaaatgtaatcatttgggtc; 3′ aggttgattatcgataagcttg
Resource information
  A portion of this plasmid was derived from a plasmid made by: Dr. David Baltimore
Terms and licenses: Academic/Nonprofit Terms; Industry Terms: Not Available to Industry
Depositor comments: Human SNAP25B with a silent mutation at residue #3 GAA for GAG [E]
How to cite: pFUW-SNAP25B-WT was a gift from Ege Kavalali (Addgene plasmid # 248121 ; http://n2t.net/addgene:248121 ; RRID:Addgene_248121)
