>Addgene plasmid #248121 | pFUW-SNAP25B-WT | depositor partial sequence | sequence record 489197 | SNAP25B-WT seq using pFUW 5-sequencing primer
TGTCCGCTAAATTCTGGCCGTTTTTGGCTTTTTTGTTAGACGAAGCTTGGGCTGCAGGTCGACTCTAGAG
GATCGAATTCATGGCCGAGGACGCAGACATGCGCAATGAGCTGGAGGAGATGCAGCGAAGGGCTGACCAG
TTGGCTGATGAGTCGCTGGAAAGCACCCGTCGTATGCTGCAACTGGTTGAAGAGAGTAAAGATGCTGGTA
TCAGGACTTTGGTTATGTTGGATGAACAAGGAGAACAACTGGAACGCATTGAGGAAGGGATGGACCAAAT
CAATAAGGACATGAAAGAAGCAGAAAAGAATTTGACGGACCTAGGAAAATTCTGCGGGCTTTGTGTGTGT
CCCTGTAACAAGCTTAAATCAAGTGATGCTTACAAAAAAGCCTGGGGCAATAATCAGGACGGAGTGGTGG
CCAGCCAGCCTGCTCGTGTAGTGGACGAACGGGAGCAGATGGCCATCAGTGGCGGCTTCATCCGCAGGGT
AACAAATGATGCCCGAGAAAATGAAATGGATGAAAACCTAGAGCAGGTGAGCGGCATCATCGGGAACCTC
CGTCACATGGCCCTGGATATGGGCAATGAGATCGATACACAGAATCGCCAGATCGACAGGATCATGGAGA
AGGCTGATTCCAACAAAACCAGAATTGATGAGGCCAACCAACGTGCAACAAAGATGCTGGGAAGTGGTTA
AGGATCCGTTAACAATTCGATATCAAGCTTATCGATAATCAACCTCTGGATTACAAAATTTGTGAAAGAT
TGACTGGTATTCTTAACTATGTTGCTCCTTTTACGCTATGTGGATACGCTGCTTTAATGCCTTTGTATCA
TGCTATTGCTTCCCGTATGGCTTTCATTTTCTCCTCCTTGTATAAATCCTGGTTGCTGTCTCTTTATGAG
GAGTTGTGGCCCGTTGTCAGGCAACGTGGCGTGG
